>Addgene plasmid #193330 | pCZGY2727 | addgene full sequence | sequence record 382127 | Addgene NGS Result
CATTGGGAAACGTTCTTCGGGGCGAAAACTCTCAAGGATCTTACCGCTGTTGAGATCCAGTTCGATGTAA
CCCACTCGTGCACCCAACTGATCTTCAGCATCTTTTACTTTCACCAGCGTTTCTGGGTGAGCAAAAACAG
GAAGGCAAAATGCCGCAAAAAAGGGAATAAGGGCGACACGGAAATGTTGAATACTCATACTCTTCCTTTT
TCAATATTATTGAAGCATTTATCAGGGTTATTGTCTCATGAGCGGATACATATTTGAATGTATTTAGAAA
AATAAACAAATAGGGGTTCCGCGCACATTTCCCCGAAAAGTGCCACCTGACGTAGTTAACAAAAAAAAGC
CCGCCGAAGCGGGCTTTATTACCAAGCGAAGCGCCATTCGCCATTCAGGCTGCGCAACTGTTGGGAAGGG
CGATCGGTGCGGGCCTCTTCGCTATTACGCCAGCTGGCGAAAGGGGGATGTGCTGCAAGGCGATTAAGTT
GGGTAACGCCAGGGTTTTCCCAGTCACGACGTTGTAAAACGACGGCCAGTTGATCAGTCATCCAAGTGGG
GATCAGGAAGAAGTTGATAAAGTGATTCAAAAACTCGAGGAGCTCAACACAGCGATGAACCCAATTTTGA
GAGCAACACTGACGAAGAACTATGACGCGAGGGTAGGCACTACCTTGAAGCTATCCACCTGCCTGCCTGC
CGCCTATTTCCATGTGCAGTAGGAACGTGTGTAGGTATAGGCAGGCATTATCGCGTCTCCTTTCGAACTA
CCTAGTACCTAGTAGGTAGTTTGAAGGGAGGCGCGATAATGCCTGCCTATGTCTACACATGTGCCTACTG
CGCATGGAAATAGGCGGTAGTCAGGCAGGTAGATAGCCTCATAAAATTCAATACTTCCTTTTCAGAAAGA
ATGCTGGAATGTATTCAAAGAGGAGTCACTCTTCCCATTGCTCAGAGAATATGAAGAGTTGCTCGGCGAG
CAAAAGTTCATGATTGGAGATCGATATTCATGGGCTGACATCGCTGTCGTCGAGTTTCTAACTCGGTGTC
AGCAGTGCTACGATAGCTTCTATCTGGCTCATTTCGAGAGGCTCCGAACTTTTTGCCAGACTTTTGAGTC
TCTTCCGCACATTCGTCCCTACATTCAGGGACGTGTTGATTCATTTATCTAATTTTTTAAAATGGATATT
TTTCGTTTTTTATTTGTTTGTTTTGCTGATAATTCAATAAAGTTACGCAACGAATTTTAGACATTTATGA
AAACCGAAAATCGACAAAAATATTTTAAGAAAAATAGCAGCAAAATTCAATATTTTATCAAATTTTGTTT
ATGGTAATGAGAAAGAAAACATACAATATTTTTCTAAGAAGAAGAAAAATGACCAGAATTTTAAGATTTT
TCTCGAATATACGAAAAATTGATAAACTAAAATTTTCGATTTTTCCATTTATTTTGAAAAAAAAACTCTT
GACGGTTTTCACCATGCGAAGAGGTGAGAAATATTCTGAAAGTTATGCATTTTGAAAAAATTGCAAAAAA
ATACGTTAAAATTTTTTGATCTATTGTTTTTTTTGAAAACCGGAATTTAAAATGGAATTTTTTTTCAAAA
ATTAAAATTAAAATTTAAATATTTCTAGTGTTTGGATAGTTTTTCAAAAGCTAGATTTAACCCGCGAGAT
GTCGACCGCTAGTGTAGCTTACAGATGGCTGAAGACTTCGCAAAAATCTTATCTTAGAAACCCGCGAGGT
GTCGGCCGCTAAAACTTTGTAAACCTGCCAACAAAATGCTTCGCATTGTCTGAACAGATGAAACCTTGAA
ACAAAACATATACAATTGAAATCCCGTAAAGTGTCGGGCGCAAGAACTGCGATTAGTTGTATAATTGGAC
TAGCTCAAATTTGACCAAAATCTCATTTTTAGACCTCTAAGATGTCGGCCACTATAACTTTATTCAACTT
GAAACTGCAAAAAAACTTATCAACTGTATAGATTCAAGTATTATGTCAAGTATTGGTTTTAGAGCTACAG
TACACTCTGATAACAAAATCTGCAGAAATACCTCCCTGTCAATTCCCAAAATACGAAGTTCCTATTCTCT
AGAAAGTATAGGAACTTCGGGTGAAAGGAACGACACTATGTACATCAACCAGAAATTACAAGATATTGGA
GAAATATATTCAAATAAATAATAAATACATCATTGTTACAATGGAGGGCGTTTTGTTGCCATATCAACCA
TTTCGTTATGTTGTCGAATTGGTTGTGAATCCCGTGGCTGAAAAAATTCTTAAGGTTATTAAAACATTTA
TCATCGCATAATACCTTTGGCTGAATATCAGAAATTCCGTTTCGACTATGTTTTGGAGGACTCGTACCAA
CGGGGACAGTTTTGATGGACATCAATGTTTTACTGAGTTCCAAAAGATTTTGAGAAAGTACTGCGCATAG
CTCACTAGATTTCGCATTTCGAACATCCTCGGCATATATTTCTGAAAAATGATTTTGGAATTCAAAGAAT
TTGTAACATTATATTGGCTAAAAGATTTGAAGGTTGATAATATCCATTACCTAATGCCTTAGAAACTTGA
CAACACATCATATCCTGTTCATTCAGTCGAGTCTGGAGAGTTGAAACCTGCTCTTCCATCATTTGTACTT
CATTTGCCCAGTTATCTTTCTTTTGGGGAGTCCTCAATGGTTCTCTTAGCGGCTCATTTGATCTCCGTGG
TGAAGATGGACCCGAAACGGTGTTCGAACGATCACGAATTGTGTTCTTCACTTTTTGAAATACTGGAGCA
AGCGCGAGAATGGTTGAGGGTGACTCTGCGCCATCATTCTTTGAATTAACTGCTGCTGGAGGTCTTTGAG
GACGTTGAGTTCTGTTTGGATGACTGCTTCCAGCAACCGTGATATGTGAAAAGTTGTTTGATTTTATCAT
TGGTTTTGCATTTTTCTGAAAAAAATATTATTTTTTATGACTATGTTTCATTTAATATACTTTAGGATTC
CTATAGTGTCTGGCTAATTTCACGAATGAGTCGATATCTGCTATCGGAGGATATCTCATGAGATATTGAA
GACATCCACCGTAGTCTGATGACAATACTGTAAAGAAGCTTTGTCTTCAAATTTTTTATCGATTTAACAA
CTTACAAAGATGTCTGATCTGAACTAACAACGAAACAAACATGCATTTGGCTAATGGGGCAATTGGCCGA
TCAATCAGAAGTACATCCCATAGAAAAAGCAAATCGTGTAGAGGAAGTTCTCGGCCAAATAATAAGCGAA
GCCAACGACTGTAAATATTTTAATTAAATATTTTCAAAAATAAAATAACTCACATTCCATAAAGTTGTGG
TGGTATATCAAGAGTACTAAGATGTTTGGCAAGGGTGGGATCGATTTCGTGTAGAAGATTTCCAATATCA
ATTAGATCTTCCATCAAACGAGATGCAGGAGCGGAATCTTGCACCCTCATGTACGGTTCCTTTGGAATTG
GACGCTTTGGACTCTCAGTGACTGTTGGTTCTTCATACCATCTTGATACTTCTAACATCACCGAACAAAA
CAGATTACTAAAAATATATTATCAATAATGATTGAAATTTATTCACTCACTAGCTATCCTGTTCGAGGTA
TTCTTTACAAAATAAGCAATTCAAAATATCTTCTTCTTCCACCGTTAGCATTTTCAACTCATCATTCTCT
TTTGCATGTTGAAATGCTTCATTGTCCGAATATATCACGAAAATTAGCGGTGCCAGAATTTCGTGCATTC
CTTGACGATAATTTACAAAAGGATGCTCCTTTGCATAAACCAAAAGAATATCTGACATCATTTGCCGAAT
ACTTGTGTTTTGAAAGAACTCAATTTCCGGAAAAGTTCGTGAAACATCTTTGCCGATAATGTCACGAAGA
TCATTGTCCTCGAAAAATGTATTCCATGGATTTTGCTCAATAGAGGCAAGTGGATTGTTGAATTCAGGAT
CTTGAGAAAACTTTGTATCGTGTGGGTCAATTAAATGATTTTCCTTGTGAGCTCGGTAAAGATTCCGACT
ACGTGATAAGCTTATTTCCCAATCACTTGTTTCATACGGCAAACATCGAAGAACAAGCTGTAATCAATTG
ACTTTTGAAGACTAATTTAGAAATGCCGAAACTAATACCCTCCAAACAGCTGATCTACATGAAGATGAAC
GCAAGGAGCCTGATGCAGCGACTCTTGCTAGGAGATCATCAGAAAGCTTATATTTGATTAGTGACGTCGC
ATCAAAGCTGAACACATAAATTCTTTAATATTTTATATCCCCATATTATGCACCTGAGAGGAATGAAGAA
ATTTGCTGATACTCCCGGTGAATTCATGTCTTGATGGTTGTGCGCATTGTGGTAATATCTGAAAAATTTC
GAAGTCAGTTTTCTGATAAGGCAACAACTAATAAATTGAGAATCAATTTACCCTTAAGGAACGATGTTCG
CTTCTGAATTTATTAATAAATTTTTCCGTAATTCAATTCAAAATTGTCATATTTAAGAAAAAAACATCAA
AAATGACAAATTCAATATTTTAATTAATTTTTGCTTTCGTCGTAAATCTACACACGCGTCTCTTCCGTGC
GAGAGTCCAAGCCAGCAGCCAAATTCGTTGACTGAGTATTCAACGTTTATACGTTGTCGGCAACGAGAAA
TAGGAAAATGCATCGGGAAATGTTCTTTTTTCGATTTTTTCCAAGGTTTTGACAAATTTTACCACGAATT
TTGCTATGTTTTCAATTAAAAAATATGTTATTCAACTGTTTCTATGAGGAAAATAAGGCTTTGCATGTAA
TTTTCTTATTCAGCATAATTTTTAATTAATTTGAATTTTCTGTCCTAACGTTTATTTTGTTTTCTTGGTT
ATGACTGATCTGAAATTAATTTTTGAATTTTAAGGTAATATGAAAAAACCCGAGTTGACCGCCACATCCG
TAGAGAAGTTCCTCATCGAGAAGTTCGACTCCGTCTCCGACCTCATGCAACTCTCCGAGGGAGAGGAGTC
CCGTGCCTTCTCCTTCGACGTCGGAGGACGTGGATACGTCCTCCGTGTCAACTCCTGCGCCGACGGATTC
TACAAGGTAAGTTTAAACATATATATACTAACTAACCCTGATTATTTAAATTTTCAGGACCGTTACGTCT
ACCGTCACTTCGCCTCCGCCGCCCTCCCAATCCCAGAGGTCCTCGACATCGGAGAGTTCTCCGAGTCCCT
CACCTACTGCATCTCCCGTCGTGCCCAAGGAGTCACCCTCCAAGACCTCCCAGAGACCGAGCTCCCAGCC
GTCCTCCAACCAGTCGCCGAGGCCATGGACGCCATCGCCGCCGCCGACCTCTCCCAAACCTCCGGATTCG
GACCATTCGGACCACAAGGAATCGGACAATACACCACCTGGCGTGACTTCATCTGCGCCATCGCCGACCC
ACACGTCTACCACTGGCAAACCGTCATGGACGACACCGTCTCCGCCTCCGTCGCCCAAGCCCTCGACGAG
CTCATGCTCTGGGCCGAGGACTGCCCAGAGGTCCGTCACCTCGTCCACGCCGACTTCGGATCCAACAACG
TCCTCACCGACAACGGACGTATCACCGCCGTCATCGACTGGTCCGAGGCCATGTTCGGAGACTCCCAATA
CGAGGTCGCCAACATCTTCTTCTGGCGTCCATGGCTCGCCTGCATGGAGCAACAAACCCGTTACTTCGAG
CGTCGTCACCCAGAGCTCGCCGGATCCCCACGTCTCCGTGCCTACATGCTCCGTATCGGACTCGACCAAC
TCTACCAATCCCTCGTCGACGGAAACTTCGACGACGCCGCCTGGGCCCAAGGACGTTGCGACGCCATCGT
CCGTTCCGGAGCCGGAACCGTCGGACGTACCCAAATCGCCCGTCGTTCCGCCGCCGTCTGGACCGACGGA
TGCGTCGAGGTCCTCGCCGACTCCGGAAACCGTCGTCCATCCACCCGTCCACGTGCCAAGGTAAGTTTAA
ACAGTTCGGTACTAACTAACCATACATATTTAAATTTTCAGGAGTAAAATTCCAACTGAGCGCCGGTCGC
TACCATTACCAACTTGTCTGGTGTCAAAAATAATAGGGGCCGCTGTCATCAGAGTAAGTTTAAACTGAGT
TCTACTAACTAACGAGTAATATTTAAATTTTCAGCATCTCGCGCCCGTGCCTCTGACTTCTAAGTCCAAT
TACTCTTCAACATCCCTACATGCTCTTTCTCCCTGTGCTCCCACCCCCTATTTTTGTTATTATCAAAAAA
CTTCTCTTAATTTCTTTGTTTTTTAGCTTCTTTTAAGTCACCTCTAACAATGAAATTGTGTAGATTCAAA
AATAGAATTAATTCGTAATAAAAAGTCGAAAAAAATTGTGCTCCCTCCCCCCATTAATAATAATTCTATC
CCAAAATCTACACAATGTTCTGTGTACACTTCTTATGTTTTTTACTTCTGATAAATTTTTTTGAAACATC
ATAGAAAAAACCGCACACAAAATACCTTATCATATGTTACGTTTCAGTTTATGACCGCAATTTTTATTTC
TTCGCACGTCTGGGCCTCTCATGACGTCAAATCATGCTCATCGTGAAAAAGTTTTGGAGTATTTTTGGAA
TTTTTCAATCAAGTGAAAGTTTATGAAATTAATTTTCCTGCTTTTGCTTTTTGGGGTTTCCCCTATTGTT
TGTCAAGATTTCGAGGACGGCGTTTTTCTTGCTAAAATCACAAGTATTGATGAGCACGATGCAAGAAAGA
TCGGAAGAAGGTTTGGGTTTGAGGCTCAGTGGAAGGTGAGTAGAAGTTGATAATTTGAAAGTGGAGTAGT
GTCTATGGGGTTTTTGCCTTAAATGACAGAATACATTCCCAATATACCAAACATAACTGTTTGAAGTTCC
TATTCTCTAGAAAGTATAGGAACTTCGCATGCCGGGCTGCAGGAATTCGATATCAACCACTTTGTACAAG
AAAGCTGAACGAGAAACGTAAAATGATATAAATATCAATATATTAAATTAGATTTTGCATAAAAAACAGA
CTACATAATACTGTAAAACACAACATATCCAGTCACTATGGTCGACCTGCAGACTGGCTGTGTATAAGGG
AGCCTGACATTTATATTCCCCAGAACATCAGGTTAATGGCGTTTTTGATGTCATTTTCGCGGTGGCTGAG
ATCAGCCACTTCTTCCCCGATAACGGAGACCGGCACACTGGCCATATCGGTGGTCATCATGCGCCAGCTT
TCATCCCCGATATGCACCACCGGGTAAAGTTCACGGGAGACTTTATCTGACAGCAGACGTGCACTGGCCA
GGGGGATCACCATCCGTCGCCCGGGCGTGTCAATAATATCACTCTGTACATCCACAAACAGACGATAACG
GCTCTCTCTTTTATAGGTGTAAACCTTAAACTGCATTTCACCAGCCCCTGTTCTCGTCAGCAAAAGAGCC
GTTCATTTCAATAAACCGGGCGACCTCAGCCATCCCTTCCTGATTTTCCGCTTTCCAGCGTTCGGCACGC
AGACGACGGGCTTCATTCTGCATGGTTGTGCTTACCAGACCGGAGATATTGACATCATATATGCCTTGAG
CAACTGATAGCTGTCGCTGTCAACTGTCACTGTAATACGCTGCTTCATAGCATACCTCTTTTTGACATAC
TTCGGGTATACATATCAGTATATATTCTTATACCGCAAAAATCAGCGCGCAAATACGCATACTGTTATCT
GGCTTTTAGTAAGCCGGATCCAGATCTTTACGCCCCGCCCTGCCACTCATCGCAGTACTGTTGTAATTCA
TTAAGCATTCTGCCGACATGGAAGCCATCACAAACGGCATGATGAACCTGAATCGCCAGCGGCATCAGCA
CCTTGTCGCCTTGCGTATAATATTTGCCCATGGTGAAAACGGGGGCGAAGAAGTTGTCCATATTGGCCAC
GTTTAAATCAAAACTGGTGAAACTCACCCAGGGATTGGCTGAGACGAAAAACATATTCTCAATAAACCCT
TTAGGGAAATAGGCCAGGTTTTCACCGTAACACGCCACATCTTGCGAATATATGTGTAGAAACTGCCGGA
AATCGTCGTGGTATTCACTCCAGAGCGATGAAAACGTTTCAGTTTGCTCATGGAAAACGGTGTAACAAGG
GTGAACACTATCCCATATCACCAGCTCACCGTCTTTCATTGCCATACGGAATTCCGGATGAGCATTCATC
AGGCGGGCAAGAATGTGAATAAAGGCCGGATAAAACTTGTGCTTATTTTTCTTTACGGTCTTTAAAAAGG
CCGTAATATCCAGCTGAACGGTCTGGTTATAGGTACATTGAGCAACTGACTGAAATGCCTCAAAATGTTC
TTTACGATGCCATTGGGATATATCAACGGTGGTATATCCAGTGATTTTTTTCTCCATTTTAGCTTCCTTA
GCTCCTGAAAATCTCGACGGATCCTAACTCAAAATCCACACATTATACGAGCCGGAAGCATAAAGTGTAA
AGCCTGGGGTGCCTAATGCGGCCGCCATAGTGACTGGATATGTTGTGTTTTACAGTATTATGTAGTCTGT
TTTTTATGCAAAATCTAATTTAATATATTGATATTTATATCATTTTACGTTTCTCGTTCAGCTTTTTTGT
ACAAACTTGTTGATATCAAGCTTATCGATACCGTCGACCTCGAGACGTACGGTGCGCGCGATGCATTCGA
AGATCTGCCCACTAGTAAGTCGGCGATTTCTTTGAAGTTTTGTCAAAAGAAGAGACAAGGACTTGATAGA
TACGCTCATCAGAGTGAGATTCATTGCAAATAGTGTGTAAATCGTGGAGAGACGAGAGAAAAGGTGTGAG
AAGCTTAGAAGATAAAGAATAGGAAGAAGAACATATCTCATTTCCTATTTTCTCTAATTTTTCGTTCATT
TTTCTAGACATTACCCATTTGATGGTTTTTCAATATGGTTATCAGGGTACTCATTTTGGTAGTTTTCAAA
GCAATTTGGAGTTTTTTTTTAAATTGTCAACTACAAAAACGCAGCTTAAAGGTCCAAATATCATAGTATA
AAAATTCTTTAAAAAATTCCAAATTTTATATGATTTTTTGAAAATTGGAAGAATGTTAGTTTTTGCCATT
TTTTTGGAAGTTTTTCTCCGGATTTTATGGTACTTATATTTCAAATATAAATTTTTGTAGGAATTCGAGT
ATGCGAGAGAGCTATAGTTTACTAAAAAAAAGTGGCAAAAACTCAGTAATTGCCACTTTTTTCAAAAATG
TTTTGAAAAATTTTACTATGATATTTGGCCATTTTGGCACCATATGTACGTTACTTTTTACGAAACACTC
TAATTTTTGAAATTTGAGTTTCATGTTTAATCTTTTGTATAAAATTTTTATGGTCCTTTTGTGACAGGAT
AAAAAATTGCAAAAAAATAGAAAACTTTGTTTCGTGAAAACACCTAGTTTAAAAATTGTGGGCCACTTAG
CGATTCTAGTCAAAAATCAGACAAATGTCAGCTGCCGTAACTTTTTCCGGATCAGGGTTATCAAATTTTA
ATTTTAATTGTAAATGTAGAAAAATGATCGGCAACATTTTGCTAATTGAAAATATTTTGAAAATTGCTAT
AGTACATATTAATCTAGTATTAATATAGTATTAATGTTATAATATCAGTTATGTGTTTGAATAACTCAAG
CGTAAGTTTCCGTAAAATATCTTTAAATTTTGGTAATTTTTTACGGTTTGGTATAAATTTTTGCATTTTT
TGATTTTCTACACTTTTTTTCGATTTCGCATTTTCCGAATTTCTCTGAAATAAATCGAACAATCGGAAAA
TTTTCGAGGGCACCCTTAGCCATGCAGCTCAGGAATTTGACTTTATGTTCCCATTCAAATTTTTTTAAAA
TTAAATAAAATGCTAATTGTAAGATAAATTACAAAAATTATTAAATCTCATCATCCTTATGATGATAGTG
CAGTGCATGAATATATTTTTCCAAATAGGATATGATTCGTCGAGTAGCTTCACGTAATCCGTTTTCTTCA
ATCACCATTTCGAACTGCAATTTTTTTTTTGGATTTTTGTAACAATATTGTCATAAATTGTGATTTTGAT
ATTTTGCGTAGAGCATCAGAACCTTTCTGCTTTGAATTTTAATGGGATTAAAAATTATAAAAAACTTGCA
CCCTAATTAAAGCGCGATACCTGGTGACCCATGGTCATAGCTGTTTCCTGTGTGAAATTGTTATCCGCTC
ACAATTCCACACAACATACGAGCCGGAAGCATAAAGTGTAAAGCCTGGGGTGCCTAATGAGTGAGCTAAC
TCACATTACATGTGAGCAAAAGGCCAGCAAAAGGCCAGGAACCGTAAAAAGGCCGCGTTGCTGGCGTTTT
TCCATAGGCTCCGCCCCCCTGACGAGCATCACAAAAATCGACGCTCAAGTCAGAGGTGGCGAAACCCGAC
AGGACTATAAAGATACCAGGCGTTTCCCCCTGGAAGCTCCCTCGTGCGCTCTCCTGTTCCGACCCTGCCG
CTTACCGGATACCTGTCCGCCTTTCTCCCTTCGGGAAGCGTGGCGCTTTCTCATAGCTCACGCTGTAGGT
ATCTCAGTTCGGTGTAGGTCGTTCGCTCCAAGCTGGGCTGTGTGCACGAACCCCCCGTTCAGCCCGACCG
CTGCGCCTTATCCGGTAACTATCGTCTTGAGTCCAACCCGGTAAGACACGACTTATCGCCACTGGCAGCA
GCCACTGGTAACAGGATTAGCAGAGCGAGGTATGTAGGCGGTGCTACAGAGTTCTTGAAGTGGTGGCCTA
ACTACGGCTACACTAGAAGAACAGTATTTGGTATCTGCGCTCTGCTGAAGCCAGTTACCTTCGGAAAAAG
AGTTGGTAGCTCTTGATCCGGCAAACAAACCACCGCTGGTAGCGGTGGTTTTTTTGTTTGCAAGCAGCAG
ATTACGCGCAGAAAAAAAGGATCTCAAGAAGATCCTTTGATCTTTTCTACGGGGTCTGACGCTCAGTGGA
ACGAAAACTCACGTTAAGGGATTTTGGTCATGAGATTATCAAAAAGGATCTTCACCTAGATCCTTT
[125 nt withheld, positions 11127-11251]
C
[137 nt withheld, positions 11253-11389]
CCTTTGACGTTGGAGTCCACGTTCTTT
[37 nt withheld, positions 11417-11453]
ACCCTATCTCGGGCTATTCTTTTGATTTATAAGGGATTTTGCCGATTTCGGCCTATTGGTTAAAAAATGA
GCTGATTTAACAAAAATTTAACGCGAATTTTAACAAAAT
[37 nt withheld, positions 11563-11599]
T
[38 nt withheld, positions 11601-11638]
AATCAATCTAAAGTATATATGAGTAAACTTGGTCTGACAGTTACCAATGCTTAATCAGTGAGGCACCTAT
CTCAGCGATCTGTCTATTTCGTTCATCCATAGTTGCCTGACTCCCCGTCGTGTAGATAACTACGATACGG
GAGGGCTTACCATCTGGCCCCAGTGCTGCAATGATACCGCGAGACCCACGCTCACCGGCTCCAGATTTAT
CAGCAATAAACCAGCCAGCCGGAAGGGCCGAGCGCAGAAGTGGTCCTGCAACTTTATCCGCCTCCATCCA
GTCTATTAATTGTTGCCGGGAAGCTAGAGTAAGTAGTTCGCCAGTTAATAGTTTGCGCAACGTTGTTGCC
ATTGCTACAGGCATCGTGGTGTCACGCTCGTCGTTTGGTATGGCTTCATTCAGCTCCGGTTCCCAACGAT
CAAGGCGAGTTACATGATCCCCCATGTTGTGCAAAAAAGCGGTTAGCTCCTTCGGTCCTCCGATCGTTGT
CAGAAGTAAGTTGGCCGCAGTGTTATCACTCATGGTTATGGCAGCACTGCATAATTCTCTTACTGTCATG
CCATCCGTAAGATGCTTTTCTGTGACTGGTGAGTACTCAACCAAGTCATTCTGAGAATAGTGTATGCGGC
GACCGAGTTGCTCTTGCCCGGCGTCAACACGGGATAATACCGCGCCACATAGCAGAACTTTAAAAGTGCT
CAT
Features (pLannotate 1.2.2; 22 found; start..end, strand, type, name):
    199..303     -  promoter       AmpR promoter: bla
    387..540     -  CDS            lacZα (fragment): LacZα fragment of β-galactosidase; lacZ fragment
   2085..2118    +  protein_bind   FRT (minimal): supports FLP-mediated excision but not integration (Turan and Bode, 2011) FLP recombinase from the Saccharomyces cerevisiae 2μ plasmid
   4940..6010    +  CDS            hph: KHYB_ECOLX - Experimental evidence at protein level: Swiss-Prot protein existence level 1. The aminoglycoside phosphotransferases achieve inactivation of their antibiotic substrates by phosphorylation. Only phosphorylates hygromycin and closely related compounds such as demethyl analogs and destomycin. From Escherichia coli.
   6007..6062    +  CDS            mEGFP (fragment): monomeric enhanced GFP, optimized with synthetic introns for expression in C. elegans
   6673..6825    +  CDS            aex-5 (fragment): AEX5_CAEEL - Also known as kpc-3 From Caenorhabditis elegans.
   6923..6956    +  protein_bind   FRT (minimal): supports FLP-mediated excision but not integration (Turan and Bode, 2011) FLP recombinase from the Saccharomyces cerevisiae 2μ plasmid
   6962..6986    +  misc_feature   MCS (fragment): pBluescript multiple cloning site
   6986..7110    +  protein_bind   attR2: mutant version of attR; recombination site for the Gateway® LR reaction LR Clonase™
   7154..7456    -  CDS            ccdB: CCDB_ECOLI - Also known as G, letB, letD. Experimental evidence at protein level: Swiss-Prot protein existence level 1. Toxic component of a type II toxin-antitoxin (TA) system, functioning in plasmid maintainence. Responsible for the post- segregational killing (PSK) of plasmid-free cells, also referred to as a plasmid addiction system. Half-life of over 2 hours. Cell killing by CcdB is accompanied by filamentation, defects in chromosome and plasmid segregation, defects in cell division, formation of anucleate cells, decreased DNA synthesis and plasmid loss. Interferes with the activity of DN
   7461..7619    -  CDS            ccdA (fragment): CCDA_ECO57 - Also known as H, letA. Experimental evidence at protein level: Swiss-Prot protein existence level 1. Antitoxin component of a type II toxin-antitoxin (TA) system which inhibits the post-segregational killing (PSK) of plasmid-free cells, also referred to as a plasmid addiction system. Binds to and blocks the activity of CcdB; will also remove bound CcdB protein from the CcdB-GyrA complex by forming a CcdA-CcdB complex, a process termed rejuvenation. Functions as a transcriptional corepressor for the ccdAB operon, repression also requires CcdB (By similarity). From Escherichia coli
   7798..8457    -  CDS            CmR: chloramphenicol acetyltransferase; cat; confers resistance to chloramphenicol
   8458..8487    -  promoter       cat promoter (fragment): promoter of the E. coli cat gene encoding chloramphenicol acetyltransferase
   8511..8541    -  promoter       lac UV5 promoter: E. coli lac promoter with an "up" mutation
   8566..8690    -  protein_bind   attR1: mutant version of attR; recombination site for the Gateway® LR reaction LR Clonase™
   8692..8724    +  misc_feature   MCS (fragment): pBluescript multiple cloning site
  10276..10298   -  protein_bind   lac operator (fragment): The lac repressor binds to the lac operator to inhibit transcription in E. coli. This inhibition can be relieved by adding lactose or isopropyl-β-D-thiogalactopyranoside (IPTG). lac repressor encoded by lacI
  10302..10332   -  promoter       lac promoter: promoter for the E. coli lac operon
  10347..10368   -  protein_bind   CAP binding site: CAP binding activates transcription in the presence of cAMP. E. coli catabolite activator protein
  10429..11017   -  rep_origin     ori: high-copy-number ColE1/pMB1/pBR322/pUC origin of replication
  11128..11637   +  rep_origin     M13 ori (sequence partly withheld): M13 bacteriophage origin of replication; arrow indicates direction of (+) strand synthesis
  11679..198     -  CDS            AmpR (across the origin): β-lactamase; bla; confers resistance to ampicillin, carbenicillin, and related antibiotics
