[The description below was written by a language model from this plasmid's Addgene catalogue record and pLannotate feature annotations shown in this document.]
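Description:
pCZGY2727 is a C. elegans targeting vector of about 12.3 kb, derived from the pCFJ210 backbone and intended as a repair template for CRISPR/Cas9-mediated, site-specific transgene insertion on chromosome I. In bacteria it replicates from a high-copy ColE1/pUC-type origin. It also carries an M13 phage origin and remnants of the lacZα/lac promoter region from its cloning-vector ancestry. It carries both ampicillin (bla) and chloramphenicol (cat) resistance. Because it contains an intact ccdB toxin gene, it has to be propagated in a ccdB-tolerant E. coli strain.

The main modification to the backbone is replacement of the original unc-119 rescue marker with a hygromycin resistance cassette. In this cassette the E. coli hph hygromycin phosphotransferase is driven by the ubiquitous worm promoter Prps-0, so integrants can be selected with drug rather than by rescue of a mutant background. The annotation shows the hph coding region sitting between two minimal FRT sites, which suggests the marker can be excised by FLP recombinase after integration, although the record does not state this. A short GFP-derived fragment lies immediately downstream of hph, and a small aex-5 match also falls within this FRT-flanked region; their roles are not explained.

Next to the marker is a Gateway destination cassette in which attR1 and attR2 flank the chloramphenicol resistance gene and ccdB. An LR reaction can replace this cassette with a transgene of interest, and ccdB counter-selects against unrecombined plasmid. The large unannotated stretches on either side of these elements presumably contain the chromosome I homology arms, but the feature table does not identify them.
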