Addgene plasmid #193330: pCZGY2727
Purpose: Site specific insertion using CRISPR/Cas9 editing of C. elegans ChrI
Depositing lab: Yishi Jin. Depositing organization: University of California, San Diego (UCSD). Publication: Eukaryotic initiation factor EIF-3.G augments mRNA translation efficiency to regulate neuronal activity. Blazie SM, Takayanagi-Kiya S, McCulloch KA, Jin Y. Elife. 2021 Jul 29;10. pii: 68336. doi: 10.7554/eLife.68336. PubMed 34323215.
Backbone
  Vector backbone: pCFJ210
  Backbone manufacturer: Erik Jorgensen Lab
  Backbone size w/o insert (bp): 7539
  Total vector size (bp): 12343
  Modifications to backbone: Replacement of Punc-119 driven unc-119 with hygromycin resistance driven by a ubiquitous promoter.
  Vector type: Worm Expression
Growth in bacteria
  Bacterial resistance: Chloramphenicol and Ampicillin, 25 & 100 μg/mL
  Growth temperature: 37°C
  Growth strain: ccdB Survival
  Copy number: High Copy
Gene/Insert
  Gene/Insert name: Hygromycin resistance
  Insert size (bp): 4804
  Promoter: Prps-0
  Cloning method: Ligation Independent Cloning
  Sequencing primers: 5′ tgtcgaccgctagtgtagcttac; 3′ AGCCAGTCTGCAGGTCGACC
Terms and licenses: Academic/Nonprofit Terms; Industry Terms: Not Available to Industry
How to cite: pCZGY2727 was a gift from Yishi Jin (Addgene plasmid # 193330 ; http://n2t.net/addgene:193330 ; RRID:Addgene_193330)
